Addgene plasmid #25115: SUV39H2
Purpose: Bacterial expression for structure determination; may not be full ORF
Depositing lab: Cheryl Arrowsmith. Depositing organization: University of Toronto.
Backbone
  Vector backbone: pET28a-LIC
  Backbone manufacturer: SGC
  Backbone size w/o insert (bp): 7328
  Vector type: Bacterial Expression
Growth in bacteria
  Bacterial resistance: Kanamycin, 50 μg/mL
  Growth temperature: 37°C
  Growth strain: DH5alpha
  Copy number: Low Copy
Gene/Insert
  Gene/Insert name: SUV39H2_04 (alt names: PDB: 2R3A, 6P0R; suppressor of variegation 3-9 homolog 2 methyltransferase domain)
  Species: H. sapiens (human)
  Insert size (bp): 897
  GenBank ID: NM_024670
  Entrez Gene: SUV39H2 (a.k.a. KMT1B)
  Tag / fusion protein: His (N terminal on insert)
  Cloning method: Restriction Enzyme
  Sequencing primers: 5′ T7; 3′ T7-term
Terms and licenses: Academic/Nonprofit Terms; Industry Terms: Not Available to Industry
How to cite: SUV39H2 was a gift from Cheryl Arrowsmith (Addgene plasmid # 25115 ; http://n2t.net/addgene:25115 ; RRID:Addgene_25115)
