[The description below was written by a language model from this plasmid's Addgene catalogue record.]
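Description:
SUV39H2 is a bacterial expression plasmid built on the pET28a-LIC backbone, a ligation-independent-cloning derivative of pET28a produced by a structural genomics group. It is selected with kanamycin and is recorded as low copy; the record lists a standard cloning strain of E. coli for propagation. The backbone is given as 7328 bp without the insert. No feature table accompanies this entry, so the promoter and origin are not explicitly stated. However, the listed sequencing primers (T7 forward and T7 terminator) fit the usual pET arrangement, in which the insert sits between a T7 promoter and T7 terminator and is expressed in hosts that supply T7 RNA polymerase.

The insert, designated SUV39H2_04, is an 897 bp fragment of human SUV39H2 (also known as KMT1B), described as the methyltransferase domain of suppressor of variegation 3-9 homolog 2, a histone lysine methyltransferase. It is a domain construct chosen for structural work rather than the complete coding sequence, and the record itself cautions that it may not be the full ORF. A His tag is fused at the N-terminus of the insert, which allows purification of the recombinant protein by immobilised metal affinity chromatography.

The stated purpose is bacterial expression for structure determination, and the alternative names link the construct to two deposited crystal structures. It is therefore suited to producing the recombinant catalytic domain for crystallography and, by extension, for biochemical or ligand-binding studies of the domain, although the record does not describe those uses.
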