>Addgene plasmid #25115 | SUV39H2 | depositor partial sequence | sequence record 11589 | Author sequence
CCAAAAGACAATAACAAAACTTTGAAACCTGCCATTGCTGAGTACATTGTGAAGAAGGCTAAACAAAGGA
TAGCTCTGCAGAGATGGCAAGATGAACTCAACAGAAGAAAGAATCATAAAGGAATGATATTTGTTGAAAA
TACTGTTGATTTAGAGGGCCCACCTTCAGACTTCTATTACATTAACGAATACAAACCAGCTCCTGGAATC
AGCTTAGTCAATGAAGCTACCTTTGGTTGTTCATGCACAGATTGCTTCTTTCAAAAATGTTGTCCTGCTG
AAGCTGGAGTTCTTTTGGCTTATAATAAAAACCAACAAATTAAAATCCCACCTGGTACTCCCATCTATGA
ATGCAACTCAAGGTGTCAGTGTGGTCCTGATTGTCCCAATAGGATTGTACAAAAAGGCACACAGTATTCG
CTTTGCATCTTTCGAACTAGCAATGGACGTGGCTGGGGTGTAAAGACCCTTGTGAAGATTAAAAGAATGA
GTTTTGTCATGGAATATGTTGGAGAGGTAATCACAAGTGAAGAAGCTGAAAGACGAGGACAGTTCTATGA
CAACAAGGGAATCACGTATCTCTTTGATCTGGACTATGAGTCTGATGAATTCACAGTGGATGCGGCTCGA
TACGGCAATGTGTCTCATTTTGTGAATCACAGCTGTGACCCAAATCTTCAGGTGTTCAATGTTTTCATTG
ATAACCTCGATACTCGTCTTCCCCGAATAGCATTGTTTTCCACAAGAACCATAAATGCTGGAGAAGAGCT
GACTTTTGATTATCAAATGAAAGGTTCTGGAGATATATCTTCAGATTCTATTGACCACAGCCCAGCCAAA
AAGAGGGTCAGAACAGTATGTAAATGTGGAGCTGTGACTTGCAGAGGTTACCTCAAC
