>Addgene plasmid #25115 | SUV39H2 | addgene partial sequence | sequence record 31192 | 25115 with T7
TTTTGTTTACTTTAAGAAGGAGATATACCATGGGCAGCAGCCATCATCATCATCATCACAGCAGCGGCCT
GGTTCCGCGTGGTAGTCCAAAAGACAATAACAAAACTTTGAAACCTGCCATTGCTGAGTACATTGTGAAG
AAGGCTAAACAAAGGATAGCTCTGCAGAGATGGCAAGATGAACTCAACAGAAGAAAGAATCATAAAGGAA
TGATATTTGTTGAAAATACTGTTGATTTAGAGGGCCCACCTTCAGACTTCTATTACATTAACGAATACAA
ACCAGCTCCTGGAATCAGCTTAGTCAATGAAGCTACCTTTGGTTGTTCATGCACAGATTGCTTCTTTCAA
AAATGTTGTCCTGCTGAAGCTGGAGTTCTTTTGGCTTATAATAAAAACCAACAAATTAAAATCCCACCTG
GTACTCCCATCTATGAATGCAACTCAAGGTGTCAGTGTGGTCCTGATTGTCCCAATAGGATTGTACAAAA
AGGCACACAGTATTCGCTTTGCATCTTTCGAACTAGCAATGGACGTGGCTGGGGTGTAAAGACCCTTGTG
AAGATTAAAAGAATGAGTTTTGTCATGGAATATGTTGGAGAGGTAATCACAAGTGAAGAAGCTGAAAGAC
GAGGACAGTTCTATGACAACAAGGGAATCACGTATCTCTTTGATCTGGACTATGAGTCTGATGAATTCAC
AGTGGATGCGGCTCGATACGGCAATGTGTCTCATTTTGTGAATCACAGCTGTGACCCAAATCTTCAGGTG
TTCAATGTTTTCATTGATAACCTCGATACTCGTCTTCCCCGAATAGCATTGTTTTCCACAAGAACCATAA
ATGCTGGAGAAGAGCTGAC
